Addgene plasmid #35907: pcDNA-Wnt2B2
Depositing lab: Marian Waterman. Depositing organization: University of California, Irvine. Publication: A uniform human Wnt expression library reveals a shared secretory pathway and unique signaling activities. Najdi R, Proffitt K, Sprowl S, Kaur S, Yu J, Covey TM, Virshup DM, Waterman ML. Differentiation. 2012 Sep;84(2):203-13. doi: 10.1016/j.diff.2012.06.004. Epub 2012 Jul 9. PubMed 22784633.
Backbone
  Vector backbone: pcDNA3.2/V5-DEST
  Backbone manufacturer: Invitrogen
  Backbone size w/o insert (bp): 7711
  Vector type: Mammalian Expression
Growth in bacteria
  Bacterial resistance: Ampicillin, 100 μg/mL
  Growth temperature: 37°C
  Growth strain: DH5alpha
  Copy number: High Copy
Gene/Insert
  Gene/Insert name: Wnt2B2 (alt name: alternatively spliced isoform of WNT2B gene locus)
  Species: H. sapiens (human)
  Insert size (bp): 1182
  Mutation: None
  Entrez Gene: WNT2B (a.k.a. WNT13)
  Promoter: CMV
  Cloning method: Restriction Enzyme
  Sequencing primers: 5′ T7-FWD; 3′ V5-Reverse
Terms and licenses: Academic/Nonprofit Terms; Industry Terms: Not Available to Industry
How to cite: pcDNA-Wnt2B2 was a gift from Marian Waterman (Addgene plasmid # 35907 ; http://n2t.net/addgene:35907 ; RRID:Addgene_35907)
