[The description below was written by a language model from this plasmid's Addgene catalogue record and pLannotate feature annotations shown in this document.]
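Description:
pcDNA-Wnt2B2 is a mammalian expression plasmid built on the Invitrogen pcDNA3.2/V5-DEST Gateway destination backbone and carrying the human Wnt2B2 open reading frame, an alternatively spliced isoform from the WNT2B (WNT13) locus, with no recorded mutations. It is propagated in E. coli as a high-copy plasmid through a ColE1/pUC-type origin and selected with ampicillin via the β-lactamase gene. An f1 origin is also present. For selection in mammalian cells, an SV40 enhancer/early promoter drives a neomycin phosphotransferase cassette ending in an SV40 polyadenylation signal, which permits G418 selection of stable transfectants.

The roughly 1.2 kb WNT2B coding sequence sits downstream of the CMV immediate-early enhancer and promoter, with a T7 promoter just upstream that serves for in vitro transcription and as a sequencing primer site. The insert is flanked by attB1 and attB2 sites. These are the footprint of Gateway recombination into the destination vector, although the catalogue lists the cloning method as restriction enzyme. The 6,714 nt sequence is shorter than the stated empty backbone size, as expected when the destination cassette is replaced by the insert. A V5 epitope tag lies beyond attB2, followed by the HSV TK polyadenylation signal. The record does not say whether the Wnt reading frame continues into the V5 tag or ends at its own stop codon, and the plasmid name does not indicate a tagged version.

WNT2B encodes a secreted ligand for Frizzled receptors that acts in canonical Wnt/β-catenin signalling. This plasmid belongs to a uniform human Wnt expression library, in which each Wnt is placed in the same vector context so that secretion and signalling activities can be compared in transfected mammalian cells.
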