Features (pLannotate 1.2.2; 23 found; start..end, strand, type, name):
     36..80      -  misc_feature   bom (fragment): basis of mobility region from pBR322
    235..614     +  enhancer       CMV enhancer: human cytomegalovirus immediate early enhancer
    615..818     +  promoter       CMV promoter: human cytomegalovirus (CMV) immediate early promoter
    814..847     +  LTR            5' LTR (truncated) (fragment): truncated 5' long terminal repeat (LTR) from HIV-1
    863..881     +  promoter       T7 promoter: promoter for bacteriophage T7 RNA polymerase
    911..935     +  protein_bind   attB1: mutant version of attB; recombination site for the Gateway® BP reaction BP Clonase™
    956..2128    +  CDS            WNT2B: WNT2B_HUMAN - Also known as WNT13. Experimental evidence at protein level: Swiss-Prot protein existence level 1. Ligand for members of the frizzled family of seven transmembrane receptors. Functions in the canonical Wnt/beta-catenin signaling pathway. Plays a redundant role in embryonic lung development. From Homo sapiens (Human).
   2154..2178    -  protein_bind   attB2: mutant version of attB; recombination site for the Gateway® BP reaction BP Clonase™
   2204..2245    +  CDS            V5 tag: epitope tag from simian virus 5
   2329..2377    +  polyA_signal   HSV TK poly(A) signal: herpes simplex virus thymidine kinase polyadenylation signal (Cole and Stacy, 1985)
   2468..2484    -  polyA_signal   bGH poly(A) signal (fragment): bovine growth hormone polyadenylation signal
   2579..3007    +  rep_origin     f1 ori (sequence partly withheld): f1 bacteriophage origin of replication; arrow indicates direction of (+) strand synthesis
   3021..3350    +  promoter       SV40 promoter: SV40 enhancer and early promoter
   3417..4208    +  CDS            neo: KKA2_KLEPN - Also known as kan, nptII. Experimental evidence at protein level: Swiss-Prot protein existence level 1. Resistance to kanamycin, neomycin, paromomycin, ribostamycin, butirosin and gentamicin B. From Klebsiella pneumoniae.
   4234..4392    +  CDS            ble (fragment): BLE_KLEPN - Experimental evidence at protein level: Swiss-Prot protein existence level 1. Binding protein with a strong affinity to the bleomycin family of antibiotics. Binds to CL990; an antimitotic-antibiotic compound. From Klebsiella pneumoniae.
   4387..4508    +  polyA_signal   SV40 poly(A) signal: SV40 polyadenylation signal
   4581..4597    -  protein_bind   lac operator: The lac repressor binds to the lac operator to inhibit transcription in E. coli. This inhibition can be relieved by adding lactose or isopropyl-β-D-thiogalactopyranoside (IPTG). lac repressor encoded by lacI
   4605..4635    -  promoter       lac promoter: promoter for the E. coli lac operon
   4650..4671    -  protein_bind   CAP binding site: CAP binding activates transcription in the presence of cAMP. E. coli catabolite activator protein
   4684..4776    -  CDS            lacI (fragment): lac repressor; lacI; The lac repressor binds to the lac operator to inhibit transcription in E. coli. This inhibition can be relieved by adding lactose or isopropyl-β-D-thiogalactopyranoside (IPTG).
   4959..5547    -  rep_origin     ori: high-copy-number ColE1/pMB1/pBR322/pUC origin of replication
   5718..6578    -  CDS            AmpR: β-lactamase; bla; confers resistance to ampicillin, carbenicillin, and related antibiotics
   6579..6683    -  promoter       AmpR promoter: bla
>Addgene plasmid #35907 | pcDNA-Wnt2B2 | depositor full sequence | sequence record 44173 | pcDNA-Wnt2B2 sequence 6714 bps
GACGGATCGGGAGATCTCCCGATCCCCTATGGTCGACTCTCAGTACAATCTGCTCTGATGCCGCATAGTT
AAGCCAGTATCTGCTCCCTGCTTGTGTGTTGGAGGTCGCTGAGTAGTGCGCGAGCAAAATTTAAGCTACA
ACAAGGCAAGGCTTGACCGACAATTGCATGAAGAATCTGCTTAGGGTTAGGCGTTTTGCGCTGCTTCGCG
ATGTACGGGCCAGATATACGCGTTGACATTGATTATTGACTAGTTATTAATAGTAATCAATTACGGGGTC
ATTAGTTCATAGCCCATATATGGAGTTCCGCGTTACATAACTTACGGTAAATGGCCCGCCTGGCTGACCG
CCCAACGACCCCCGCCCATTGACGTCAATAATGACGTATGTTCCCATAGTAACGCCAATAGGGACTTTCC
ATTGACGTCAATGGGTGGACTATTTACGGTAAACTGCCCACTTGGCAGTACATCAAGTGTATCATATGCC
AAGTACGCCCCCTATTGACGTCAATGACGGTAAATGGCCCGCCTGGCATTATGCCCAGTACATGACCTTA
TGGGACTTTCCTACTTGGCAGTACATCTACGTATTAGTCATCGCTATTACCATGGTGATGCGGTTTTGGC
AGTACATCAATGGGCGTGGATAGCGGTTTGACTCACGGGGATTTCCAAGTCTCCACCCCATTGACGTCAA
TGGGAGTTTGTTTTGGCACCAAAATCAACGGGACTTTCCAAAATGTCGTAACAACTCCGCCCCATTGACG
CAAATGGGCGGTAGGCGTGTACGGTGGGAGGTCTATATAAGCAGAGCTCTCTGGCTAACTAGAGAACCCA
CTGCTTACTGGCTTATCGAAATTAATACGACTCACTATAGGGAGACCCAAGCTGGCTAGTTAAGCTATCA
ACAAGTTTGTACAAAAAAGCAGGCTCCGCGGCCGCCCCCTTCACCATGCTGAGACCGGGTGGTGCGGAGG
AAGCTGCGCAGCTCCCGCTTCGGCGCGCCAGCGCCCCGGTCCCTGTGCCGTCGCCCGCGGCCCCCGACGG
CTCCCGGGCTTCGGCCCGCCTAGGTCTTGCCTGCCTTCTGCTCCTGCTGCTGCTGACGCTGCCGGCCCGC
GTAGACACGTCCTGGTGGTACATTGGGGCACTGGGGGCACGAGTGATCTGTGACAATATCCCTGGTTTGG
TGAGCCGGCAGCGGCAGCTGTGCCAGCGTTACCCAGACATCATGCGTTCAGTGGGCGAGGGTGCCCGAGA
ATGGATCCGAGAGTGTCAGCACCAATTCCGCCACCACCGCTGGAACTGTACCACCCTGGACCGGGACCAC
ACCGTCTTTGGCCGTGTCATGCTCAGAAGTAGCCGAGAGGCAGCTTTTGTATATGCCATCTCATCAGCAG
GGGTAGTCCACGCTATTACTCGCGCCTGTAGCCAGGGTGAACTGAGTGTGTGCAGCTGTGACCCCTACAC
CCGTGGCCGACACCATGACCAGCGTGGGGACTTTGACTGGGGTGGCTGCAGTGACAACATCCACTACGGT
GTCCGTTTTGCCAAGGCCTTCGTGGATGCCAAGGAGAAGAGGCTTAAGGATGCCCGGGCCCTCATGAACT
TACATAATAACCGCTGTGGTCGCACGGCTGTGCGGCGGTTTCTGAAGCTGGAGTGTAAGTGCCATGGCGT
GAGTGGTTCCTGTACTCTGCGCACCTGCTGGCGTGCACTCTCAGATTTCCGCCGCACAGGTGATTACCTG
CGGCGACGCTATGATGGGGCTGTGCAGGTGATGGCCACCCAAGATGGTGCCAACTTCACCGCAGCCCGCC
AAGGCTATCGCCGTGCCACCCGGACTGATCTTGTCTACTTTGACAACTCTCCAGATTACTGTGTCTTGGA
CAAGGCTGCAGGTTCCCTAGGCACTGCAGGCCGTGTCTGCAGCAAGACATCAAAAGGAACAGACGGTTGT
GAAATCATGTGCTGTGGCCGAGGGTACGACACAACTCGAGTCACCCGTGTTACCCAGTGTGAGTGCAAAT
TCCACTGGTGCTGTGCTGTACGGTGCAAGGAATGCAGAAATACTGTGGACGTCCATACTTGCAAAGCCCC
CAAGAAGGCAGAGTGGCTGGACCAAACCTGAATTCTGAAGGGTGGGCGCGCCGACCCAGCTTTCTTGTAC
AAAGTGGTTGATCTAGAGGGCCCGCGGTTCGAAGGTAAGCCTATCCCTAACCCTCTCCTCGGTCTCGATT
CTACGCGTACCGGTTAGTAATGAGTTTAAACGGGGGAGGCTAACTGAAACACGGAAGGAGACAATACCGG
AAGGAACCCGCGCTATGACGGCAATAAAAAGACAGAATAAAACGCACGGGTGTTGGGTCGTTTGTTCATA
AACGCGGGGTTCGGTCCCAGGGCTGGCACTCTGTCGATACCCCACCGAGACCCCATTGGGGCCAATACGC
CCGCGTTTCTTCCTTTTCCCCACCCCACCCCCCAAGTTCGGGTGAAGGCCCAGGGCTCGCAGCCAACGTC
GGGGCGGCAGGCCCTGCCATAGCAGATCTGCGCAGCTGGGGCTCTAGGGGGTATCCCC
[124 nt withheld, positions 2579-2702]
C
[32 nt withheld, positions 2704-2735]
CA
[57 nt withheld, positions 2738-2794]
A
[49 nt withheld, positions 2796-2844]
CCTTTGACGTTGGAGTCCACGTTCTTT
[37 nt withheld, positions 2872-2908]
ACCCTATCTCGGTCTATTCTTTTGATTTATAAGGGATTTTGGGGATTTCGGCCTATTGGTTAAAAAATGA
GCTGATTTAACAAAAATTTAACGCGAATTAATTCTGTGGAATGTGTGTCAGTTAGGGTGTGGAAAGTCCC
CAGGCTCCCCAGCAGGCAGAAGTATGCAAAGCATGCATCTCAATTAGTCAGCAACCAGGTGTGGAAAGTC
CCCAGGCTCCCCAGCAGGCAGAAGTATGCAAAGCATGCATCTCAATTAGTCAGCAACCATAGTCCCGCCC
CTAACTCCGCCCATCCCGCCCCTAACTCCGCCCAGTTCCGCCCATTCTCCGCCCCATGGCTGACTAATTT
TTTTTATTTATGCAGAGGCCGAGGCCGCCTCTGCCTCTGAGCTATTCCAGAAGTAGTGAGGAGGCTTTTT
TGGAGGCCTAGGCTTTTGCAAAAAGCTCCCGGGAGCTTGTATATCCATTTTCGGATCTGATCAAGAGACA
GGATGAGGATCGTTTCGCATGATTGAACAAGATGGATTGCACGCAGGTTCTCCGGCCGCTTGGGTGGAGA
GGCTATTCGGCTATGACTGGGCACAACAGACAATCGGCTGCTCTGATGCCGCCGTGTTCCGGCTGTCAGC
GCAGGGGCGCCCGGTTCTTTTTGTCAAGACCGACCTGTCCGGTGCCCTGAATGAACTGCAGGACGAGGCA
GCGCGGCTATCGTGGCTGGCCACGACGGGCGTTCCTTGCGCAGCTGTGCTCGACGTTGTCACTGAAGCGG
GAAGGGACTGGCTGCTATTGGGCGAAGTGCCGGGGCAGGATCTCCTGTCATCTCACCTTGCTCCTGCCGA
GAAAGTATCCATCATGGCTGATGCAATGCGGCGGCTGCATACGCTTGATCCGGCTACCTGCCCATTCGAC
CACCAAGCGAAACATCGCATCGAGCGAGCACGTACTCGGATGGAAGCCGGTCTTGTCGATCAGGATGATC
TGGACGAAGAGCATCAGGGGCTCGCGCCAGCCGAACTGTTCGCCAGGCTCAAGGCGCGCATGCCCGACGG
CGAGGATCTCGTCGTGACCCATGGCGATGCCTGCTTGCCGAATATCATGGTGGAAAATGGCCGCTTTTCT
GGATTCATCGACTGTGGCCGGCTGGGTGTGGCGGACCGCTATCAGGACATAGCGTTGGCTACCCGTGATA
TTGCTGAAGAGCTTGGCGGCGAATGGGCTGACCGCTTCCTCGTGCTTTACGGTATCGCCGCTCCCGATTC
GCAGCGCATCGCCTTCTATCGCCTTCTTGACGAGTTCTTCTGAGCGGGACTCTGGGGTTCGCGAAATGAC
CGACCAAGCGACGCCCAACCTGCCATCACGAGATTTCGATTCCACCGCCGCCTTCTATGAAAGGTTGGGC
TTCGGAATCGTTTTCCGGGACGCCGGCTGGATGATCCTCCAGCGCGGGGATCTCATGCTGGAGTTCTTCG
CCCACCCCAACTTGTTTATTGCAGCTTATAATGGTTACAAATAAAGCAATAGCATCACAAATTTCACAAA
TAAAGCATTTTTTTCACTGCATTCTAGTTGTGGTTTGTCCAAACTCATCAATGTATCTTATCATGTCTGT
ATACCGTCGACCTCTAGCTAGAGCTTGGCGTAATCATGGTCATAGCTGTTTCCTGTGTGAAATTGTTATC
CGCTCACAATTCCACACAACATACGAGCCGGAAGCATAAAGTGTAAAGCCTGGGGTGCCTAATGAGTGAG
CTAACTCACATTAATTGCGTTGCGCTCACTGCCCGCTTTCCAGTCGGGAAACCTGTCGTGCCAGCTGCAT
TAATGAATCGGCCAACGCGCGGGGAGAGGCGGTTTGCGTATTGGGCGCTCTTCCGCTTCCTCGCTCACTG
ACTCGCTGCGCTCGGTCGTTCGGCTGCGGCGAGCGGTATCAGCTCACTCAAAGGCGGTAATACGGTTATC
CACAGAATCAGGGGATAACGCAGGAAAGAACATGTGAGCAAAAGGCCAGCAAAAGGCCAGGAACCGTAAA
AAGGCCGCGTTGCTGGCGTTTTTCCATAGGCTCCGCCCCCCTGACGAGCATCACAAAAATCGACGCTCAA
GTCAGAGGTGGCGAAACCCGACAGGACTATAAAGATACCAGGCGTTTCCCCCTGGAAGCTCCCTCGTGCG
CTCTCCTGTTCCGACCCTGCCGCTTACCGGATACCTGTCCGCCTTTCTCCCTTCGGGAAGCGTGGCGCTT
TCTCAATGCTCACGCTGTAGGTATCTCAGTTCGGTGTAGGTCGTTCGCTCCAAGCTGGGCTGTGTGCACG
AACCCCCCGTTCAGCCCGACCGCTGCGCCTTATCCGGTAACTATCGTCTTGAGTCCAACCCGGTAAGACA
CGACTTATCGCCACTGGCAGCAGCCACTGGTAACAGGATTAGCAGAGCGAGGTATGTAGGCGGTGCTACA
GAGTTCTTGAAGTGGTGGCCTAACTACGGCTACACTAGAAGGACAGTATTTGGTATCTGCGCTCTGCTGA
AGCCAGTTACCTTCGGAAAAAGAGTTGGTAGCTCTTGATCCGGCAAACAAACCACCGCTGGTAGCGGTGG
TTTTTTTGTTTGCAAGCAGCAGATTACGCGCAGAAAAAAAGGATCTCAAGAAGATCCTTTGATCTTTTCT
ACGGGGTCTGACGCTCAGTGGAACGAAAACTCACGTTAAGGGATTTTGGTCATGAGATTATCAAAAAGGA
TCTTCACCTAGATCCTTTTAAATTAAAAATGAAGTTTTAAATCAATCTAAAGTATATATGAGTAAACTTG
GTCTGACAGTTACCAATGCTTAATCAGTGAGGCACCTATCTCAGCGATCTGTCTATTTCGTTCATCCATA
GTTGCCTGACTCCCCGTCGTGTAGATAACTACGATACGGGAGGGCTTACCATCTGGCCCCAGTGCTGCAA
TGATACCGCGAGACCCACGCTCACCGGCTCCAGATTTATCAGCAATAAACCAGCCAGCCGGAAGGGCCGA
GCGCAGAAGTGGTCCTGCAACTTTATCCGCCTCCATCCAGTCTATTAATTGTTGCCGGGAAGCTAGAGTA
AGTAGTTCGCCAGTTAATAGTTTGCGCAACGTTGTTGCCATTGCTACAGGCATCGTGGTGTCACGCTCGT
CGTTTGGTATGGCTTCATTCAGCTCCGGTTCCCAACGATCAAGGCGAGTTACATGATCCCCCATGTTGTG
CAAAAAAGCGGTTAGCTCCTTCGGTCCTCCGATCGTTGTCAGAAGTAAGTTGGCCGCAGTGTTATCACTC
ATGGTTATGGCAGCACTGCATAATTCTCTTACTGTCATGCCATCCGTAAGATGCTTTTCTGTGACTGGTG
AGTACTCAACCAAGTCATTCTGAGAATAGTGTATGCGGCGACCGAGTTGCTCTTGCCCGGCGTCAATACG
GGATAATACCGCGCCACATAGCAGAACTTTAAAAGTGCTCATCATTGGAAAACGTTCTTCGGGGCGAAAA
CTCTCAAGGATCTTACCGCTGTTGAGATCCAGTTCGATGTAACCCACTCGTGCACCCAACTGATCTTCAG
CATCTTTTACTTTCACCAGCGTTTCTGGGTGAGCAAAAACAGGAAGGCAAAATGCCGCAAAAAAGGGAAT
AAGGGCGACACGGAAATGTTGAATACTCATACTCTTCCTTTTTCAATATTATTGAAGCATTTATCAGGGT
TATTGTCTCATGAGCGGATACATATTTGAATGTATTTAGAAAAATAAACAAATAGGGGTTCCGCGCACAT
TTCCCCGAAAAGTGCCACCTGACGTC
