>Addgene plasmid #35907 | pcDNA-Wnt2B2 | addgene partial sequence | sequence record 50904 | TK-pA-R 5'-ttgtctccttccgtgtttca-3'
CTCATTACTAACCGGTACGCGTAGAATCGAGACCGAGGAGAGGGTTAGGGATAGGCTTACCTTCGAACCG
CGGGCCCTCTAGATCAACCACTTTGTACAAGAAAGCTGGGTCGGCGCGCCCACCCTTCAGAATTCAGGTT
TGGTCCAGCCACTCTGCCTTCTTGGGGGCTTTGCAAGTATGGACGTCCACAGTATTTCTGCATTCCTTGC
ACCGTACAGCACAGCACCAGTGGAATTTGCACTCACACTGGGTAACACGGGTGACTCGAGTTGTGTCGTA
CCCTCGGCCACAGCACATGATTTCACAACCGTCTGTTCCTTTTGATGTCTTGCTGCAGACACGGCCTGCA
GTGCCTAGGGAACCTGCAGCCTTGTCCAAGACACAGTAATCTGGAGAGTTGTCAAAGTAGACAAGATCAG
TCCGGGTGGCACGGCGATAGCCTTGGCGGGCTGCGGTGAAGTTGGCACCATCTTGGGTGGCCATCACCTG
CACAGCCCCATCATAGCGTCGCCGCAGGTAATCACCTGTGCGGCGGAAATCTGAGAGTGCACGCCAGCAG
GTGCGCAGAGTACAGGAACCACTCACGCCATGGCACTTACACTCCAGCTTCAGAAACCGCCGCACAGCCG
TGCGACCACAGCGGTTATTATGTAAGTTCATGAGGGCCCGGGCATCCTTAAGCCTCTTCTCCTTGGCATC
CACGAAGGCCTTGGCAAAACGGACACCGTAGTGGATGTTGTCACTGCAGCCACCCCAGTCAAAGTCCCCA
CGCTGGTCATGGTGTCGGCCACGGGTGTAGGGGTCACAGCTGCACACACTCAGTTCACCCTGGCTACAGG
CGCGAGTAATAGCGTGGACTACCCCTGCTGATGAGATGGCATATACAAAAGCTGCCT
